Addgene plasmid #68638: pMpGWB310
Purpose: (Empty Backbone) Gateway binary vector designed for transgenic research with Marchantia polymorpha as well as other plants
Depositing lab: Takayuki Kohchi. Depositing organization: Kyoto University, Graduate School of Biostudies. Publication: Development of Gateway Binary Vector Series with Four Different Selection Markers for the Liverwort Marchantia polymorpha. Ishizaki K, Nishihama R, Ueda M, Inoue K, Ishida S, Nishimura Y, Shikanai T, Kohchi T. PLoS One. 2015 Sep 25;10(9):e0138876. doi: 10.1371/journal.pone.0138876. eCollection 2015. PONE-D-15-25288 PubMed 26406247.
Backbone
  Vector backbone: pMpGWB300
  Backbone manufacturer: Kohchi Lab., Kyoto University
  Backbone size (bp): 10455
  Modifications to backbone: MpEF1alpha promoter and 3xFLAG coding sequence are cloned upstream and downstream of the Gateway cassette, respectively.
  Vector type: Plant Expression
  Promoter: MpEF1alpha promoter
  Selectable markers: Chlorsulfuron
  Tag / fusion protein: 3xFLAG (C terminal on insert)
Growth in bacteria
  Bacterial resistance: Chloramphenicol and Spectinomycin, 25 & 50 μg/mL
  Growth temperature: 37°C
  Growth strain: DB3.1
  Copy number: High Copy
Gene/Insert
  Cloning method: Gateway Cloning
Resource information
  A portion of this plasmid was derived from a plasmid made by: The Gateway cassette was provided by Tsuyoshi Nakagawa at Shimane University, Japan.
Terms and licenses: Academic/Nonprofit Terms; Industry Terms: Not Available to Industry
How to cite: pMpGWB310 was a gift from Takayuki Kohchi (Addgene plasmid # 68638 ; http://n2t.net/addgene:68638 ; RRID:Addgene_68638)
