[The description below was written by a language model from this plasmid's Addgene catalogue record and pLannotate feature annotations shown in this document.]
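Description:
pMpGWB310 is an empty Gateway destination binary vector for Agrobacterium-mediated transformation of the liverwort Marchantia polymorpha, and is also described as usable in other plants. It derives from the pMpGWB300 backbone, to which the MpEF1alpha promoter was added upstream, and a 3xFLAG coding sequence downstream, of the Gateway cassette. The full sequence record is 13,960 nt. Outside the T-DNA, the backbone carries a ColE1/pMB1-type high-copy origin with the bom region for propagation in E. coli, the pVS1 oriV with RepA and StaA for replication and stable maintenance in Agrobacterium, and an aadA gene giving spectinomycin/streptomycin resistance.

Between the nopaline-type right and left border repeats lie two units. The first is the expression cassette: attR1 and attR2 flank a chloramphenicol resistance gene and the ccdB toxin gene, followed in frame by 3xFLAG and the NOS terminator. The MpEF1alpha promoter is stated in the catalogue record but was not annotated in the feature table; it presumably occupies the unannotated region upstream of attR1. An LR reaction with an entry clone replaces the CmR-ccdB segment with the gene of interest, giving promoter-driven expression of a C-terminally 3xFLAG-tagged protein. Because ccdB is lethal to ordinary E. coli strains, the empty vector is kept in the ccdB-tolerant strain DB3.1 under chloramphenicol and spectinomycin selection, and ccdB loss counterselects non-recombined plasmid after cloning. The second unit is the plant selection marker: an enhanced CaMV 35S promoter drives an acetolactate synthase coding sequence (matched to tobacco ALS SURB) with a CaMV poly(A) signal, corresponding to the chlorsulfuron selection listed in the record. The vector suits expression and epitope-based detection or purification of proteins in transgenic plants.
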