Features (pLannotate 1.2.2; 28 found; start..end, strand, type, name):
     54..78      -  misc_feature   RB T-DNA repeat: right border repeat from nopaline C58 T-DNA
    144..298     -  CDS            lacZα (fragment): LacZα fragment of β-galactosidase; lacZ fragment
   2057..2181    +  protein_bind   attR1: mutant version of attR; recombination site for the Gateway® LR reaction LR Clonase™
   2218..2248    +  promoter       lac UV5 promoter: E. coli lac promoter with an "up" mutation
   2272..2301    +  promoter       cat promoter (fragment): promoter of the E. coli cat gene encoding chloramphenicol acetyltransferase
   2302..2961    +  CDS            CmR: chloramphenicol acetyltransferase; cat; confers resistance to chloramphenicol
   3140..3298    +  CDS            ccdA (fragment): CCDA_ECO57 - Also known as H, letA. Experimental evidence at protein level: Swiss-Prot protein existence level 1. Antitoxin component of a type II toxin-antitoxin (TA) system which inhibits the post-segregational killing (PSK) of plasmid-free cells, also referred to as a plasmid addiction system. Binds to and blocks the activity of CcdB; will also remove bound CcdB protein from the CcdB-GyrA complex by forming a CcdA-CcdB complex, a process termed rejuvenation. Functions as a transcriptional corepressor for the ccdAB operon, repression also requires CcdB (By similarity). From Escherichia coli
   3303..3605    +  CDS            ccdB: CCDB_ECOLI - Also known as G, letB, letD. Experimental evidence at protein level: Swiss-Prot protein existence level 1. Toxic component of a type II toxin-antitoxin (TA) system, functioning in plasmid maintainence. Responsible for the post- segregational killing (PSK) of plasmid-free cells, also referred to as a plasmid addiction system. Half-life of over 2 hours. Cell killing by CcdB is accompanied by filamentation, defects in chromosome and plasmid segregation, defects in cell division, formation of anucleate cells, decreased DNA synthesis and plasmid loss. Interferes with the activity of DN
   3649..3773    -  protein_bind   attR2: mutant version of attR; recombination site for the Gateway® LR reaction LR Clonase™
   3784..3849    +  CDS            3xFLAG: three tandem FLAG® epitope tags, followed by an enterokinase cleavage site
   3868..4120    +  terminator     NOS terminator: nopaline synthase terminator and poly(A) signal
   4175..4197    -  protein_bind   lac operator (fragment): The lac repressor binds to the lac operator to inhibit transcription in E. coli. This inhibition can be relieved by adding lactose or isopropyl-β-D-thiogalactopyranoside (IPTG). lac repressor encoded by lacI
   4201..4231    -  promoter       lac promoter: promoter for the E. coli lac operon
   4246..4267    -  protein_bind   CAP binding site: CAP binding activates transcription in the presence of cAMP. E. coli catabolite activator protein
   4352..4527    -  polyA_signal   CaMV poly(A) signal: cauliflower mosaic virus polyadenylation signal
   4538..6283    -  CDS            ALS SURB (fragment): ILVB2_TOBAC - Experimental evidence at protein level: Swiss-Prot protein existence level 1. From Nicotiana tabacum (Common tobacco).
   6611..7287    -  promoter       CaMV 35S promoter (enhanced): cauliflower mosaic virus 35S promoter with a duplicated enhancer region
   7482..7506    -  misc_feature   LB T-DNA repeat: left border repeat from nopaline C58 T-DNA
   7765..7788    +  promoter       Pc promoter (fragment): intI1 (promoter lies within the coding sequence); class 1 integron promoter
   7964..8020    +  CDS            GmR (fragment): gentamycin acetyltransferase; aacC1; confers resistance to gentamycin
   8031..8818    +  CDS            SmR (fragment): aminoglycoside adenylyltransferase (Murphy, 1985); aadA; confers resistance to spectinomycin and streptomycin
   9064..9652    +  rep_origin     ori: high-copy-number ColE1/pMB1/pBR322/pUC origin of replication
   9838..9978    -  misc_feature   bom: basis of mobility region from pBR322
  10080..10119   -  CDS            rop (fragment): Rop protein, which maintains plasmids at low copy number; rop
  10322..10516   -  rep_origin     pVS1 oriV: origin of replication for the Pseudomonas plasmid pVS1 (Heeb et al., 2000)
  10582..11655   -  CDS            pVS1 RepA: replication protein from the Pseudomonas plasmid pVS1 (Heeb et al., 2000)
  12084..12713   -  CDS            pVS1 StaA: stability protein from the Pseudomonas plasmid pVS1 (Heeb et al., 2000)
  13273..13674   -  CDS            Y4CG_SINFN (fragment): Protein inferred from homology: Swiss-Prot protein existence level 3. From Sinorhizobium fredii (strain NBRC 101917 / NGR234).
>Addgene plasmid #68638 | pMpGWB310 | depositor full sequence | sequence record 152534 | pMpGWB310 sequence 13960 bps
TTTCACGCCCTTTTAAATATCCGATTATTCTAATAAACGCTCTTTTCTCTTAGGTTTACCCGCCAATATA
TCCTGTCAAACACTGATAGTTTAAACTGAAGGCGGGAAACGACAATCTGATCCAAGCTCAAGCTGCTCTA
GCATTCGCCATTCAGGCTGCGCAACTGTTGGGAAGGGCGATCGGTGCGGGCCTCTTCGCTATTACGCCAG
CTGGCGAAAGGGGGATGTGCTGCAAGGCGATTAAGTTGGGTAACGCCAGGGTTTTCCCAGTCACGACGTT
GTAAAACGACGGCCAGTGCCAAGCTTGGCCCGGGCAAATGAGTCACACACATTGTTGAGAGACATATCAA
AATAACTCAATTGTAAGGTAAGTTGATAGATTTCCCAGTTAAATGCATTATTTTAACAATATTTGTATCT
CAAATTTTCAAAATCATATCAAATTTGCAGATCTTGATGATGATTCACAACTCTGTCTTCGATTTTTGAT
TGTTAACGGGTATCGATATTTGGGTAACTTAAAAAGAATTTGCTAAAGATCTTAAAAAACAGATTAAAAA
AACCTTTCAAAATAGCTAATCCTTTAAATCCGTTTCACAATATAATGCTCATTGATGATAATCGAAAAGA
TTCCATTTTAAAGTGCATATAAATTGCTTAATTATCTCTTTCTGTCTCGTAATATTTTGTTCTCTCCTAT
TGGATCGGACCCGCATCTTCTCGATCAGTTCACTATACTAATATTTGGTCAACTTCAAGAGAGATTAGAA
CTTCGTTCTCCAAAGTGTAAAGGCCGACAAGCAGAAAAGGAAACTTCAATCAGAAGCCTTCTAGGTTTTC
CCGCGTCCCAAAAAGCGAAGGGAGGACGGGGAGGACGGTGAGGCCAGAAGAAGAAAGCAACAGTAAAATC
TCATGTGATTGCGTGCATGTCATGGATCTATGGGATGCTAGTCCACCGTTTGGAAGTATGTGCAGAAGGA
GAAAGGCGCGGGAGGCCAAAAGCGACTTCGGCCACCTCTCTACTTTCTAGAAAGTTTGCTCGCAGCTTGT
AATAAGCGCGGAAAAGGTACTCGAAAAACCGGAGCAATCGGTGTGGTATCAGCAGTCGGGTTCGCTAAAC
CTACGTCTTCTTATTTTGGAATGTTAAATTGAAAGGGCGTGCCGGCCCTAAGCACGGACGATGTGACAGA
CGGAGGAGTGTGAGCAATTCGGATGACGATGCTGGCCGGCAGTCACGACAAAGAGTCCGAAGGGGCATGG
ACAGGGCAATATATAAATGGAAAAGAGGCTTTGAATATTCCTAACCCTTCGTCGTCGGCCTCCCAACTTG
CCCTCGCATGCTGAATTGGCCGCCTATCTGCGAATGGCCGGCCGCCGACCCTAAGTCGCAATAACTTGAA
CGGAGCCGATGCAAAGTCCTTATCGAACGCTCGTTATTATAAACGGGGCAGACCTAGGTATTTAATTATA
TCAAAACCCTCCGCAATTTCGCTAATCATTCCCTAATTTCTTCTACTTTGGCGTCTAGTGCTGTGGTCGC
GCTTGCTCTCAAAGCTCGCTGGGAGGCAGTGGAGCGTCTGGCTTAAAATCGATCGCCGCAACCCTAGAGT
TCCTTTCACTTCTTTCTCTCTTGCGTGGAGAGCATCGACATCGAAGAGCTGCATCTTGTCTTCTGGTATG
CGCCTTGTGCCCTCGTCTCTGTACGTCGTTACGATTGCTCGATATTGTGATTGTCTAGACCTGAAACCCG
ACTGGAGCTTTTACGTGGTGTCGATTGGGGCCTCGAGCGAGTGATTTTTTAGGTTCGTTTTAGCCAAGTA
CATCCCACTTTGGTCAGTCCTGTTATCTCGGTAAGGTGTTCAGTTCGGTCTCTGGTGCGGAGGTGCCTCG
TAAGTTTCCTGCATGATAGATTTGTCTATCCTTGACTTGAAGAGGAGTCGAAGGTCAGCGAGGTTGGCTG
TGTGCTATGGACGTCGGTGCTCCTTGGTTCCGTGCTTCTATGGGTGTTGCCTCAACAGTATTGATGTGCC
TGCAGAAAGGTTGACTAGAGTTATCAACAAGTTTGTACAAAAAAGCTGAACGAGAAACGTAAAATGATAT
AAATATCAATATATTAAATTAGATTTTGCATAAAAAACAGACTACATAATACTGTAAAACACAACATATC
CAGTCACTATGGCGGCCCCTCGAGGGGCCGCATTAGGCACCCCAGGCTTTACACTTTATGCTTCCGGCTC
GTATAATGTGTGGATTTTGAGTTAGGATCCGTCGAGATTTTCAGGAGCTAAGGAAGCTAAAATGGAGAAA
AAAATCACTGGATATACCACCGTTGATATATCCCAATGGCATCGTAAAGAACATTTTGAGGCATTTCAGT
CAGTTGCTCAATGTACCTATAACCAGACCGTTCAGCTGGATATTACGGCCTTTTTAAAGACCGTAAAGAA
AAATAAGCACAAGTTTTATCCGGCCTTTATTCACATTCTTGCCCGCCTGATGAATGCTCATCCGGAATTC
CGTATGGCAATGAAAGACGGTGAGCTGGTGATATGGGATAGTGTTCACCCTTGTTACACCGTTTTCCATG
AGCAAACTGAAACGTTTTCATCGCTCTGGAGTGAATACCACGACGATTTCCGGCAGTTTCTACACATATA
TTCGCAAGATGTGGCGTGTTACGGTGAAAACCTGGCCTATTTCCCTAAAGGGTTTATTGAGAATATGTTT
TTCGTCTCAGCCAATCCCTGGGTGAGTTTCACCAGTTTTGATTTAAACGTGGCCAATATGGACAACTTCT
TCGCCCCCGTTTTCACCATGGGCAAATATTATACGCAAGGCGACAAGGTGCTGATGCCGCTGGCGATTCA
GGTTCATCATGCCGTCTGTGATGGCTTCCATGTCGGCAGAATGCTTAATGAATTACAACAGTACTGCGAT
GAGTGGCAGGGCGGGGCGTAAAGATCTGGATCCGGCTTACTAAAAGCCAGATAACAGTATGCGTATTTGC
GCGCTGATTTTTGCGGTATAAGAATATATACTGATATGTATACCCGAAGTATGTCAAAAAGAGGTGTGCT
ATGAAGCAGCGTATTACAGTGACAGTTGACAGCGACAGCTATCAGTTGCTCAAGGCATATATGATGTCAA
TATCTCCGGTCTGGTAAGCACAACCATGCAGAATGAAGCCCGTCGTCTGCGTGCCGAACGCTGGAAAGCG
GAAAATCAGGAAGGGATGGCTGAGGTCGCCCGGTTTATTGAAATGAACGGCTCTTTTGCTGACGAGAACA
GGGACTGGTGAAATGCAGTTTAAGGTTTACACCTATAAAAGAGAGAGCCGTTATCGTCTGTTTGTGGATG
TACAGAGTGATATTATTGACACGCCCGGGCGACGGATGGTGATCCCCCTGGCCAGTGCACGTCTGCTGTC
AGATAAAGTCTCCCGTGAACTTTACCCGGTGGTGCATATCGGGGATGAAAGCTGGCGCATGATGACCACC
GATATGGCCAGTGTGCCGGTCTCCGTTATCGGGGAAGAAGTGGCTGATCTCAGCCACCGCGAAAATGACA
TCAAAAACGCCATTAACCTGATGTTCTGGGGAATATAAATGTCAGGCTCCCTTATACACAGCCAGTCTGC
AGGTCGACCATAGTGACTGGATATGTTGTGTTTTACAGTATTATGTAGTCTGTTTTTTATGCAAAATCTA
ATTTAATATATTGATATTTATATCATTTTACGTTTCTCGTTCAGCTTTCTTGTACAAAGTGGTTGATAAC
AGCGACTACAAAGACCATGACGGTGATTATAAAGATCATGACATCGACTACAAGGATGACGATGACAAGT
AGAGCTCGAATTTCCCCGATCGTTCAAACATTTGGCAATAAAGTTTCTTAAGATTGAATCCTGTTGCCGG
TCTTGCGATGATTATCATATAATTTCTGTTGAATTACGTTAAGCATGTAATAATTAACATGTAATGCATG
ACGTTATTTATGAGATGGGTTTTTATGATTAGAGTCCCGCAATTATACATTTAATACGCGATAGAAAACA
AAATATAGCGCGCAAACTAGGATAAATTATCGCGCGCGGTGTCATCTATGTTACTAGATCGGGAATTGGT
TCCGGAACCAATTCGTAATCATGTCATAGCTGTTTCCTGTGTGAAATTGTTATCCGCTCACAATTCCACA
CAACATACGAGCCGGAAGCATAAAGTGTAAAGCCTGGGGTGCCTAATGAGTGAGCTAACTCACATTAGGC
TGAATTAGGCGCGCCTATTTCTGAATTCAACACATTGCGGACGTTTTTAATGTACTGAATTAACGCCGAA
TTAATTCGGGGGATCTGGATTTTAGTACTGGATTTTGGTTTTAGGAATTAGAAATTTTATTGATAGAAGT
ATTTTACAAATACAAATACATACTAAGGGTTTCTTATATGCTCAACACATGAGCGAAACCCTATAGGAAC
CCTAAATTCCCTTATCTGGGAACTACTCACACATTATTATGGAGAAACTCGAAGTTAGTATATAGTCCTT
CCATCACCCTCTGTGATAATCTCCTTAAAACTTGCTCCCCCAGGAATCATAGGCAGAACGTGCTCCTGGT
GGGGAACTATCACATCCAGTAAATAAGGACCGGGAGAATCTAGCATAGTTTGAATTGCTGCTCTTAGTTC
ATCCTTCTTCACCACACGCGCATTTGGCACCTTGAAACCGTCTGCAACTGTACAGAAGTCGGGGTAGATC
TGCTCCTCGTGATCTGGATCACCTAAGTAAGTATGTGCTCTGTTGGCCTTGTAGAATCTATCCTCCAATT
GTACGACCATTCCTAGATGTTGGTTGTTTAAGATCATGATCTTCACGGGTAACTTCTCCACAAAAATTGT
AGCCAACTCCTGTACGTTCATCACAAAGCTACCATCGCCATCGATGTCGATCACAGGAATATCTGGTTGA
GTTGCGGCAGCCCCCAAAGCAGAAGGAAGTCCGAATCCCATGGCTCCAAGACCTCCAGATGTCAACCAAC
GCCGCGGTTCGTTGTACTTGAACCACTGGGCTGCCCACATTTGATGTTGGCCAACACCAGTAGATATGAT
GGCATTTCCACCAGTGAGTTCGTACAGCGTCTGTATGGCAGATTGAGGAGCAATGGCATCCTCGAATACG
GGAAACTTCATTGGCCATTTCTGCTTTTGTTCTTCTAGTTCTGCCACCCAGTTGGAGAAGTCGAAAGTCC
TCTTTTGACTCTTCAAGAGGGCATTGATTTCACTTAGCGCAGGTTTCACATCAGCACACATGGACACATG
GGGCTGTTTGTTCTTTCCAATTTCAGCAGGGTCAATATCGATATGAACGATGCTGGACCTGCTAGCAAAA
GTCTCCAGTTTACCAGTCACTCGATCGTCGAAACGCACTCCAAATGCCAACAACAGATCTGCTTGGTCCA
CGGCGTAGTTGGCGTAAACAGTTCCATGCATTCCAAGCATTTTCAAACTTAATGGATCAGACTCGGGATA
CGCTCCCAAACCCATTAAAGTCGATGTGATAGGAATTCCGGTAAGCTCGACAAATTCCCTCAACTCTTCG
CTGGCGTGATTGCAACCTCCTCCAGAATACACTACAGGCTTCTTAGAACTAGAAATGAGTCTTATAATCT
GCTCGATTAACGTTGGTTCCGGTGGCCGAGGCAGTCGTTGTAAGTAGCCCTTCAGTTGCATTGGCTGAGA
CCAATCTGGAATAGCCATTTGCTGTTGCACGTCCTTGGGAATATCTACCAAGACTGGGCCCGGCCTACCT
GAAGCTGCCAAAAAGAAAGCCTCCCTGATTACGCGAGGGATGTCATCAATGTTCATAACAAGGTAATTGT
GCTTGGTGATCGATCTCGTAACCTCCACAATTGGAGTTTCTTGAAAAGCATCGGTACCAATCATCCTACT
GGATACTTGACCTGTAATGGCCACTAGTGGCACACTGTCCAAGAGGGCATCAGCGAGCCCGGTAACAAGA
TTGGTCGCTCCAGGACCGGATGTGGCTATACAAACCCCTACTCGTCCAGACGATTTAGCATAACCTTCAG
CAGCGAAAATCTCCCCCTGCTCGTGGCGACAGAGAATGTTGCGGATGCTGCTGGAACGTGTAAGAGCCTG
GTGAATCTCCATAGACGCTCCGCCGGGATAAGCGAACACCGTTCTAATCCCTTCTCGCTCAAGAGCCTCC
ACCAAAATGTCGGCTCCTTTGCGGGGCTCGTCATCCTTGTAGCGAGACTGAAAGTCGGACGGGGTTGGTG
CAACGAGTGACTTCCCGCTGCTAAGCCGTGGTCCACTCACATCGACTGCAGACTGGATCTTCTCGCTAAC
AGCTTGGGCTTTCACTTCCAGTGAACGCTCAGTCTTCCGAGAGGTGTTGTATGCATGTCCCCTCAGAGCG
GCTCCCGAGAAGAAACCACTCCTCACCTTTAGCTCTTTAGCTCCCTTGCAACAAGACCTTGCCGATGGCT
GCACCTTCTCCAGGCTCGCTATGCTCAAAGGCACAGCTGCGCATCCACTAATTGACGCCATGCTCGAGAG
AGATAGATTTGTAGAGAGAGACTGGTGATTTCAGCGTGTCCTCTCCAAATGAAATGAACTTCCTTATATA
GAGGAAGGGTCTTGCGAAGGATAGTGGGATTGTGCGTCATCCCTTACGTCAGTGGAGATATCACATCAAT
CCACTTGCTTTGAAGACGTGGTTGGAACGTCTTCTTTTTCCACGATGCTCCTCGTGGGTGGGGGTCCATC
TTTGGGACCACTGTCGGCAGAGGCATCTTGAACGATAGCCTTTCCTTTATCGCAATTATGGCATTTGTAG
GTGCCACCTTCCTTTTCTACTGTCCTTTTGATGAAGTGACAGATAGCTGGGCAATGGAATCCGAGGAGGT
TTCCCGATATTACCCTTTGTTGAAAAGTCTCAATAGCCCTTTGGTCTTCTGAGACTGTATCTTTGATATT
CTTGGAGTAGACGAGAGTGTCGTGCTCCACCATGTTCACATCAATCCACTTGCTTTGAAGACGTGGTTGG
AACGTCTTCTTTTTCCACGATGCTCCTCGTGGGTGGGGGTCCATCTTTGGGACCACTGTCGGCAGAGGCA
TCTTGAACGATAGCCTTTCCTTTATCGCAATGATGGCATTTGTAGGTGCCACCTTCCTTTTCTACTGTCC
TTTTGATGAAGTGACAGATAGCTGGGCAATGGAATCCGAGGAGGTTTCCCGATATTACCCTTTGTTGAAA
AGTCTCAATAGCCCTTTGGTCTTCTGAGACTGTATCTTTGATATTCTTGGAGTAGACGAGAGTGTCGTGC
TCCACCATGTTGGCAAGCTGCTCTAGCCAATACGCAAACCGAATTCAGAAATAAATTCAGCCTAATTCGG
CGTTAATTCAGTACATTAAAAACGTCCGCAATGTGTTATTAAGTTGTCTAAGCGTCAATTTGTTTACACC
ACAATATATCCTGCCACCAGCCAGCCAACAGCTCCCCGACCGGCAGCTCGGCACAAAATCACCACTCGAT
ACAGGCAGCCCATCAGTCCGGGACGGCGTCAGCGGGAGAGCCGTTGTAAGGCGGCAGACTTTGCTCATGT
TACCGATGCTATTCGGAAGAACGGCAACTAAGCTGCCGGGTTTGAAACACGGATGATCTCGCGGAGGGTA
GCATGTTGATTGTAACGATGACAGAGCGTTGCTGCCTGTGATCAATTCGGGCACGAACCCAGTGGACATA
AGCCTGTTCGGTTCGTAAGCTGTAATGCAAGTAGCGTATGCGCTCACGCAACTGGTCCAGAACCTTGACC
GAACGCAGCGGTGGTAACGGCGCAGTGGCGGTTTTCATGGCTTGTTATGACTGTTTTTTTGGGGTACAGT
CTATGCCTCGGGCATCCAAGCAGCAAGCGCGTTACGCCGTGGGTCGATGTTTGATGTTATGGAGCAGCAA
CGATGTTACGCAGCAGGGCAGTCGCCCTAAAACAAAGTTAAACATCATGGGGGAAGCGGTGATCGCCGAA
GTATCGACTCAACTATCAGAGGTAGTTGGCGTCATCGAGCGCCATCTCGAACCGACGTTGCTGGCCGTAC
ATTTGTACGGCTCCGCAGTGGATGGCGGCCTGAAGCCACACAGTGATATTGATTTGCTGGTTACGGTGAC
CGTAAGGCTTGATGAAACAACGCGGCGAGCTTTGATCAACGACCTTTTGGAAACTTCGGCTTCCCCTGGA
GAGAGCGAGATTCTCCGCGCTGTAGAAGTCACCATTGTTGTGCACGACGACATCATTCCGTGGCGTTATC
CAGCTAAGCGCGAACTGCAATTTGGAGAATGGCAGCGCAATGACATTCTTGCAGGTATCTTCGAGCCAGC
CACGATCGACATTGATCTGGCTATCTTGCTGACAAAAGCAAGAGAACATAGCGTTGCCTTGGTAGGTCCA
GCGGCGGAGGAACTCTTTGATCCGGTTCCTGAACAGGATCTATTTGAGGCGCTAAATGAAACCTTAACGC
TATGGAACTCGCCGCCCGACTGGGCTGGCGATGAGCGAAATGTAGTGCTTACGTTGTCCCGCATTTGGTA
CAGCGCAGTAACCGGCAAAATCGCGCCGAAGGATGTCGCTGCCGACTGGGCAATGGAGCGCCTGCCGGCC
CAGTATCAGCCCGTCATACTTGAAGCTAGACAGGCTTATCTTGGACAAGAAGAAGATCGCTTGGCCTCGC
GCGCAGATCAGTTGGAAGAATTTGTCCACTACGTGAAAGGCGAGATCACCAAGGTAGTCGGCAAATAATG
TCTAGCTAGAAATTCGTTCAAGCCGACGCCGCTTCGCGGCGCGGCTTAACTCAAGCGTTAGATGCACTAA
GCACATAATTGCTCACAGCCAAACTATCAGGTCAAGTCTGCTTTTATTATTTTTAAGCGTGCATAATAAG
CCCTACACAAATTGGGAGATATATCATGCATGACCAAAATCCCTTAACGTGAGTTTTCGTTCCACTGAGC
GTCAGACCCCGTAGAAAAGATCAAAGGATCTTCTTGAGATCCTTTTTTTCTGCGCGTAATCTGCTGCTTG
CAAACAAAAAAACCACCGCTACCAGCGGTGGTTTGTTTGCCGGATCAAGAGCTACCAACTCTTTTTCCGA
AGGTAACTGGCTTCAGCAGAGCGCAGATACCAAATACTGTCCTTCTAGTGTAGCCGTAGTTAGGCCACCA
CTTCAAGAACTCTGTAGCACCGCCTACATACCTCGCTCTGCTAATCCTGTTACCAGTGGCTGCTGCCAGT
GGCGATAAGTCGTGTCTTACCGGGTTGGACTCAAGACGATAGTTACCGGATAAGGCGCAGCGGTCGGGCT
GAACGGGGGGTTCGTGCACACAGCCCAGCTTGGAGCGAACGACCTACACCGAACTGAGATACCTACAGCG
TGAGCTATGAGAAAGCGCCACGCTTCCCGAAGGGAGAAAGGCGGACAGGTATCCGGTAAGCGGCAGGGTC
GGAACAGGAGAGCGCACGAGGGAGCTTCCAGGGGGAAACGCCTGGTATCTTTATAGTCCTGTCGGGTTTC
GCCACCTCTGACTTGAGCGTCGATTTTTGTGATGCTCGTCAGGGGGGCGGAGCCTATGGAAAAACGCCAG
CAACGCGGCCTTTTTACGGTTCCTGGCCTTTTGCTGGCCTTTTGCTCACATGTTCTTTCCTGCGTTATCC
CCTGATTCTGTGGATAACCGTATTACCGCCTTTGAGTGAGCTGATACCGCTCGCCGCAGCCGAACGACCG
AGCGCAGCGAGTCAGTGAGCGAGGAAGCGGAAGAGCGCCTGATGCGGTATTTTCTCCTTACGCATCTGTG
CGGTATTTCACACCGCATATGGTGCACTCTCAGTACAATCTGCTCTGATGCCGCATAGTTAAGCCAGTAT
ACACTCCGCTATCGCTACGTGACTGGGTCATGGCTGCGCCCCGACACCCGCCAACACCCGCTGACGCGCC
CTGACGGGCTTGTCTGCTCCCGGCATCCGCTTACAGACAAGCTGTGACCGTCTCCGGGAGCTGCATGTGT
CAGAGGTTTTCACCGTCATCACCGAAACGCGCGAGGCAGGGTGCCTTGATGTGGGCGCCGGCGGTCGAGT
GGCGACGGCGCGGCTTGTCCGCGCCCTGGTAGATTGCCTGGCCGTAGGCCAGCCATTTTTGAGCGGCCAG
CGGCCGCGATAGGCCGACGCGAAGCGGCGGGGCGTAGGGAGCGCAGCGACCGAAGGGTAGGCGCTTTTTG
CAGCTCTTCGGCTGTGCGCTGGCCAGACAGTTATGCACAGGCCAGGCGGGTTTTAAGAGTTTTAATAAGT
TTTAAAGAGTTTTAGGCGGAAAAATCGCCTTTTTTCTCTTTTATATCAGTCACTTACATGTGTGACCGGT
TCCCAATGTACGGCTTTGGGTTCCCAATGTACGGGTTCCGGTTCCCAATGTACGGCTTTGGGTTCCCAAT
GTACGTGCTATCCACAGGAAAGAGACCTTTTCGACCTTTTTCCCCTGCTAGGGCAATTTGCCCTAGCATC
TGCTCCGTACATTAGGAACCGGCGGATGCTTCGCCCTCGATCAGGTTGCGGTAGCGCATGACTAGGATCG
GGCCAGCCTGCCCCGCCTCCTCCTTCAAATCGTACTCCGGCAGGTCATTTGACCCGATCAGCTTGCGCAC
GGTGAAACAGAACTTCTTGAACTCTCCGGCGCTGCCACTGCGTTCGTAGATCGTCTTGAACAACCATCTG
GCTTCTGCCTTGCCTGCGGCGCGGCGTGCCAGGCGGTAGAGAAAACGGCCGATGCCGGGATCGATCAAAA
AGTAATCGGGGTGAACCGTCAGCACGTCCGGGTTCTTGCCTTCTGTGATCTCGCGGTACATCCAATCAGC
TAGCTCGATCTCGATGTACTCCGGCCGCCCGGTTTCGCTCTTTACGATCTTGTAGCGGCTAATCAAGGCT
TCACCCTCGGATACCGTCACCAGGCGGCCGTTCTTGGCCTTCTTCGTACGCTGCATGGCAACGTGCGTGG
TGTTTAACCGAATGCAGGTTTCTACCAGGTCGTCTTTCTGCTTTCCGCCATCGGCTCGCCGGCAGAACTT
GAGTACGTCCGCAACGTGTGGACGGAACACGCGGCCGGGCTTGTCTCCCTTCCCTTCCCGGTATCGGTTC
ATGGATTCGGTTAGATGGGAAACCGCCATCAGTACCAGGTCGTAATCCCACACACTGGCCATGCCGGCCG
GCCCTGCGGAAACCTCTACGTGCCCGTCTGGAAGCTCGTAGCGGATCACCTCGCCAGCTCGTCGGTCACG
CTTCGACAGACGGAAAACGGCCACGTCCATGATGCTGCGACTATCGCGGGTGCCCACGTCATAGAGCATC
GGAACGAAAAAATCTGGTTGCTCGTCGCCCTTGGGCGGCTTCCTAATCGACGGCGCACCGGCTGCCGGCG
GTTGCCGGGATTCTTTGCGGATTCGATCAGCGGCCGCTTGCCACGATTCACCGGGGCGTGCTTCTGCCTC
GATGCGTTGCCGCTGGGCGGCCTGCGCGGCCTTCAACTTCTCCACCAGGTCATCACCCAGCGCCGCGCCG
ATTTGTACCGGGCCGGATGGTTTGCGACCGCTCACGCCGATTCCTCGGGCTTGGGGGTTCCAGTGCCATT
GCAGGGCCGGCAGACAACCCAGCCGCTTACGCCTGGCCAACCGCCCGTTCCTCCACACATGGGGCATTCC
ACGGCGTCGGTGCCTGGTTGTTCTTGATTTTCCATGCCGCCTCCTTTAGCCGCTAAAATTCATCTACTCA
TTTATTCATTTGCTCATTTACTCTGGTAGCTGCGCGATGTATTCAGATAGCAGCTCGGTAATGGTCTTGC
CTTGGCGTACCGCGTACATCTTCAGCTTGGTGTGATCCTCCGCCGGCAACTGAAAGTTGACCCGCTTCAT
GGCTGGCGTGTCTGCCAGGCTGGCCAACGTTGCAGCCTTGCTGCTGCGTGCGCTCGGACGGCCGGCACTT
AGCGTGTTTGTGCTTTTGCTCATTTTCTCTTTACCTCATTAACTCAAATGAGTTTTGATTTAATTTCAGC
GGCCAGCGCCTGGACCTCGCGGGCAGCGTCGCCCTCGGGTTCTGATTCAAGAACGGTTGTGCCGGCGGCG
GCAGTGCCTGGGTAGCTCACGCGCTGCGTGATACGGGACTCAAGAATGGGCAGCTCGTACCCGGCCAGCG
CCTCGGCAACCTCACCGCCGATGCGCGTGCCTTTGATCGCCCGCGACACGACAAAGGCCGCTTGTAGCCT
TCCATCCGTGACCTCAATGCGCTGCTTAACCAGCTCCACCAGGTCGGCGGTGGCCCATATGTCGTAAGGG
CTTGGCTGCACCGGAATCAGCACGAAGTCGGCTGCCTTGATCGCGGACACAGCCAAGTCCGCCGCCTGGG
GCGCTCCGTCGATCACTACGAAGTCGCGCCGGCCGATGGCCTTCACGTCGCGGTCAATCGTCGGGCGGTC
GATGCCGACAACGGTTAGCGGTTGATCTTCCCGCACGGCCGCCCAATCGCGGGCACTGCCCTGGGGATCG
GAATCGACTAACAGAACATCGGCCCCGGCGAGTTGCAGGGCGCGGGCTAGATGGGTTGCGATGGTCGTCT
TGCCTGACCCGCCTTTCTGGTTAAGTACAGCGATAACCTTCATGCGTTCCCCTTGCGTATTTGTTTATTT
ACTCATCGCATCATATACGCAGCGACCGCATGACGCAAGCTGTTTTACTCAAATACACATCACCTTTTTA
GACGGCGGCGCTCGGTTTCTTCAGCGGCCAAGCTGGCCGGCCAGGCCGCCAGCTTGGCATCAGACAAACC
GGCCAGGATTTCATGCAGCCGCACGGTTGAGACGTGCGCGGGCGGCTCGAACACGTACCCGGCCGCGATC
ATCTCCGCCTCGATCTCTTCGGTAATGAAAAACGGTTCGTCCTGGCCGTCCTGGTGCGGTTTCATGCTTG
TTCCTCTTGGCGTTCATTCTCGGCGGCCGCCAGGGCGTCGGCCTCGGTCAATGCGTCCTCACGGAAGGCA
CCGCGCCGCCTGGCCTCGGTGGGCGTCACTTCCTCGCTGCGCTCAAGTGCGCGGTACAGGGTCGAGCGAT
GCACGCCAAGCAGTGCAGCCGCCTCTTTCACGGTGCGGCCTTCCTGGTCGATCAGCTCGCGGGCGTGCGC
GATCTGTGCCGGGGTGAGGGTAGGGCGGGGGCCAAACTTCACGCCTCGGGCCTTGGCGGCCTCGCGCCCG
CTCCGGGTGCGGTCGATGATTAGGGAACGCTCGAACTCGGCAATGCCGGCGAACACGGTCAACACCATGC
GGCCGGCCGGCGTGGTGGTGTCGGCCCACGGCTCTGCCAGGCTACGCAGGCCCGCGCCGGCCTCCTGGAT
GCGCTCGGCAATGTCCAGTAGGTCGCGGGTGCTGCGGGCCAGGCGGTCTAGCCTGGTCACTGTCACAACG
TCGCCAGGGCGTAGGTGGTCAAGCATCCTGGCCAGCTCCGGGCGGTCGCGCCTGGTGCCGGTGATCTTCT
CGGAAAACAGCTTGGTGCAGCCGGCCGCGTGCAGTTCGGCCCGTTGGTTGGTCAAGTCCTGGTCGTCGGT
GCTGACGCGGGCATAGCCCAGCAGGCCAGCGGCGGCGCTCTTGTTCATGGCGTAATGTCTCCGGTTCTAG
TCGCAAGTATTCTACTTTATGCGACTAAAACACGCGACAAGAAAACGCCAGGAAAAGGGCAGGGCGGCAG
CCTGTCGCGTAACTTAGGACTTGTGCGACATGTCGTTTTCAGAAGACGGCTGCACTGAACGTCAGAAGCC
GACTGCACTATAGCAGCGGAGGGGTTGGATCAAAGTACTTTGATCCCGAGGGGAACCCTGTGGTTGGCAT
GCACATACAAATGGACGAACGGATAAACCT
