>Addgene plasmid #68638 | pMpGWB310 | addgene partial sequence | sequence record 152532 | CAT-R 5'-GCAACTGACTGAAATGCCTC-3'
TATCAACGGTGGTATATCCAGTGATTTTTTTCTCCATTTTAGCTTCCTTAGCTCCTGAAAATCTCGACGG
ATCCTAACTCAAAATCCACACATTATACGAGCCGGAAGCATAAAGTGTAAAGCCTGGGGTGCCTAATGCG
GCCCCTCGAGGGGCCGCCATAGTGACTGGATATGTTGTGTTTTACAGTATTATGTAGTCTGTTTTTTATG
CAAAATCTAATTTAATATATTGATATTTATATCATTTTACGTTTCTCGTTCAGCTTTTTTGTACAAACTT
GTTGATAACTCTAGTCAACCTTTCTGCAGGCACATCAATACTGTTGAGGCAACACCCATAGAAGCACGGA
ACCAAGGAGCACCGACGTCCATAGCACACAGCCAACCTCGCTGACCTTCGACTCCTCTTCAAGTCAAGGA
TAGACAAATCTATCATGCAGGAAACTTACGAGGCACCTCCGCACCAGAGACCGAACTGAACACCTTACCG
AGATAACAGGACTGACCAAAGTGGGATGTACTTGGCTAAAACGAACCTAAAAAATCACTCGCTCGAGGCC
CCAATCGACACCACGTAAAAGCTCCAGTCGGGTTTCAGGTCTAGACAATCACAATATCGAGCAATCGTAA
CGACGTACAGAGACGAGGGCACAAGGCGCATACCAGAAGACAAGATGCAGCTCTTCGATGTCGATGCTCT
CCACGCAAGAGAGAAAGAAGTGAAAGGAACTCTAGGGTTGCGGCGATCGATT
