>Addgene plasmid #68638 | pMpGWB310 | addgene partial sequence | sequence record 152533 | ccdB-Fwd 5'-GCATGATGACCACCGATATG-3'
TGATCTCAGCCACCGCGAAAATGACATCAAAAACGCCATTAACCTGATGTTCTGGGGAATATAAATGTCA
GGCTCCCTTATACACAGCCAGTCTGCAGGTCGACCATAGTGACTGGATATGTTGTGTTTTACAGTATTAT
GTAGTCTGTTTTTTATGCAAAATCTAATTTAATATATTGATATTTATATCATTTTACGTTTCTCGTTCAG
CTTTCTTGTACAAAGTGGTTGATAACAGCGACTACAAAGACCATGACGGTGATTATAAAGATCATGACAT
CGACTACAAGGATGACGATGACAAGTAGAGCTCGAATTTCCCCGATCGTTCAAACATTTGGCAATAAAGT
TTCTTAAGATTGAATCCTGTTGCCGGTCTTGCGATGATTATCATATAATTTCTGTTGAATTACGTTAAGC
ATGTAATAATTAACATGTAATGCATGACGTTATTTATGAGATGGGTTTTTATGATTAGAGTCCCGCAATT
ATACATTTAATACGCGATAGAAAACAAAATATAGCGCGCAAACTAGGATAAATTATCGCGCGCGGTGTCA
TCTATGTTACTAGATCGGGAATTGGTTCCGGAACCAATTCGTAATCATGTCATAGCTGTTTCCTGTGTGA
AATTGTTATCCGCTCACAATTCCACACAACATACGAGCCGGAAGCATAAAGTGTAAAGCCTGGGGTGCCT
AATGAGTGAGCTAACTCACA
